Addgene plasmid #146235: pAc5.1B-lambdaN-HA-DmSMG6-delPIN-siRNAres-V5His6_E
Purpose: Insect Expression of DmSMG6-delPIN-siRNAres
Depositing lab: Elisa Izaurralde. Depositing organization: Max Planck Institute for Developmental Biology. Publication: SMG6 is the catalytic endonuclease that cleaves mRNAs containing nonsense codons in metazoan. Huntzinger E, Kashima I, Fauser M, Saulière J, Izaurralde E. RNA. 2008 Dec . 14(12):2609-17. 10.1261/rna.1386208 PubMed 18974281.
Backbone
  Vector backbone: Unknown
  Vector type: Insect Expression
Growth in bacteria
  Bacterial resistance: Ampicillin, 100 μg/mL
  Growth temperature: 37°C
  Growth strain: DH5alpha
  Copy number: Low Copy
Gene/Insert
  Gene/Insert name: DmSMG6-delPIN-siRNAres
  Species: D. melanogaster (fly)
  Entrez Gene: Smg6 (a.k.a. CG6369, Dmel\CG6369, dSMG6, SMG6)
  Cloning method: Unknown
Terms and licenses: Academic/Nonprofit Terms; Industry Terms: Not Available to Industry
Depositor comments: Plasmids from this collection were made available to the research community and donated after the lab closed. Please note that the sequence provided by the depositing laboratory may be theoretical/predicted or based on Sanger sequencing results. There may be discrepancies between sequencing results obtained by Addgene and the depositor sequence. If an Addgene verified sequence is not available, please contact before placing your order to request that our lab fully sequence the plasmid.
How to cite: pAc5.1B-lambdaN-HA-DmSMG6-delPIN-siRNAres-V5His6_E was a gift from Elisa Izaurralde (Addgene plasmid # 146235 ; http://n2t.net/addgene:146235 ; RRID:Addgene_146235)
