[The description below was written by a language model from this plasmid's Addgene catalogue record and pLannotate feature annotations shown in this document.]
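Description:
pAc5.1B-lambdaN-HA-DmSMG6-delPIN-siRNAres-V5His6_E is a 7,766 nt insect expression plasmid for producing a tagged, mutant form of Drosophila melanogaster SMG6 in fly cells. The catalogue lists the backbone as unknown, although the name points to a pAc5.1B-type vector. This is consistent with the annotated features: a Drosophila actin 5C (Ac5) promoter driving constitutive expression and an SV40 polyadenylation signal downstream of the coding region. In bacteria the plasmid is maintained through a ColE1/pUC-type origin and selected with ampicillin via the bla gene and its own promoter. The catalogue describes it as low copy, whereas the annotation tool labels the origin as a high-copy type. Short fragments annotated as tetracycline resistance and SV40 large T antigen appear to be non-functional backbone remnants.

The open reading frame begins with a fragment of the bacteriophage lambda N protein, the peptide used to tether a fusion protein to reporter mRNAs carrying boxB hairpins. An HA epitope follows (annotated as a partial 3xHA match). The stretch between the HA and V5 tags is not annotated, but it corresponds by position to the Smg6 insert. Judging from the name, the insert lacks the PIN domain, the endonuclease module of SMG6, and is made resistant to RNAi, presumably through silent changes, though the record does not detail these modifications. A V5 tag is annotated at the C-terminus; the His6 tag implied by the name is not annotated.

Such a construct suits tethering assays and complementation experiments in which endogenous SMG6 is depleted. It would serve to test whether the PIN domain is needed for nonsense-mediated mRNA decay. The depositor notes that the sequence may be theoretical.
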