Features (pLannotate 1.2.2; 10 found; start..end, strand, type, name):
     56..2568    +  promoter       Ac5 promoter: Drosophila melanogaster actin 5C promoter
   2588..2653    +  CDS            N (fragment): REGN_LAMBD - Experimental evidence at protein level: Swiss-Prot protein existence level 1. Plays a role as a transcriptional antitermination factor that allows the virus to initiate its lytic phase. Activates expression of the delayed viral early genes by modifying host RNA polymerase (RNAP) into a form that is resistant to termination signals. This antitermination function requires the host NusA protein which serves to stabilize the interaction between antitermination protein N and host RNA polymerase. From Escherichia phage lambda (Bacteriophage lambda).
   2678..2704    +  CDS            3xHA (fragment): three tandem HA epitope tags
   5051..5092    +  CDS            V5 tag: epitope tag from simian virus 5
   5192..5326    -  polyA_signal   SV40 poly(A) signal: SV40 polyadenylation signal
   5349..5433    -  CDS            large T antigen (fragment): large T antigen from SV40 (simian virus 40)
   5434..5904    +  CDS            TcR (fragment): tetracycline efflux protein; tet; confers resistance to tetracycline
   5948..6536    -  rep_origin     ori: high-copy-number ColE1/pMB1/pBR322/pUC origin of replication
   6707..7567    -  CDS            AmpR: β-lactamase; bla; confers resistance to ampicillin, carbenicillin, and related antibiotics
   7568..7672    -  promoter       AmpR promoter: bla
>Addgene plasmid #146235 | pAc5.1B-lambdaN-HA-DmSMG6-delPIN-siRNAres-V5His6_E | depositor full sequence | sequence record 288680 | Full Sequence
CTTCAAGGAATTAATTCTATATTCTAAAAACACAAATGATACTTCTAAAAAAAATCATGAATGGCATCAA
CTCTGAATCAAATCTTTGCAGATGCACCTACTTCTCATTTCCACTGTCACATCATTTTTCCAGATCTCGC
TGCCTGTTATGTGGCCCACAAACCAAGACACGTTTTATGGCCATTAAAGCTGGCTGATCGTCGCCAAACA
CCAAATACATATCAATATGTACATTCGAGAAAGAAGCGATCAAAGAAGCGTCTTCGGGCGAGTAGGAGAA
TGCGGAGGAGAAGGAGAACGAGCTGATCTAGTATCTCTCCACAATCCAATGCCAACTGACCAACTGGCCA
TATTCGGAGCAATTTGAAGCCAATTTCCATCGCCTGGCGATCGCTCCATTCTTGGCTATATGTTTTTCAC
CGTTCCCGGGGCCATTTTCAAAGACTCGTCGGTAAGATAAGATTGTGTCACTCGCTGTCTCTCTTCATTT
GTCGAAGAATGCTGAGGAATTTCGCGATGACGTCGGCGAGTATTTTGAAGAATGAGAATAATTTGTATTT
ATACGAAAATCAGTTAGTGGAATTTTCTACAAAAACATGTTATCTATAGATAATTTTGTTGCAAAATATG
TTGACTATGACAAAGATTGTATGTATATACCTTTAATGTATTCTCATTTTCTTATGTATTTATAATGGCA
ATGATGATACTGATGATATTTTAAGATGATGCCAGACCACAGGCTGATTTCTGCGTCTTTTGCCGAACGC
AGTGCATGTGCGGTTGTTGTTTTTTGGAATAGTTTCAATTTTCGGACTGTCCGCTTTGATTTCAGTTTCT
TGGCTTATTCAAAAAGCAAAGTAAAGCCAAAAAAGCGAGATGGCAATACCAAATGCGGCAAAACGGTAGT
GGAAGGAAAGGGGTGCGGGGCAGCGGAAGGAAGGGTGGGGCGGGGCGTGGCGGGGTCTGTGGCTGGGCGC
GACGTCACCGACGTTGGAGCCACTCCTTTGACCATGTGTGCGTGTGTGTATTATTCGTGTCTCGCCACTC
GCCGGTTGTTTTTTTCTTTTTATCTCGCTCTCTCTAGCGCCATCTCGTACGCATGCTCAACGCACCGCAT
GTTGCCGTGTCCTTTATGCGTCATTTTGGCTCGAAATAGGCAATTATTTAAACAAAGATTAGTCAACGAA
AACGCTAAAATAAATAAGTCTACAATATGGTTACTTATTGCCATGTGTGTGCAGCCAACGATAGCAACAA
AAGCAACAACACAGTGGCTTTCCCTCTTTCACTTTTTGTTTGCAAGCGCGTGCGAGCAAGACGGCACGAC
CGGCAAACGCAATTACGCTGACAAAGAGCAGACGAAGTTTTGGCCGAAAAACATCAAGGCGCCTGATACG
AATGCATTTGCAATAACAATTGCGATATTTAATATTGTTTATGAAGCTGTTTGACTTCAAAACACACAAA
AAAAAAAATAAAACAAATTATTTGAAAGAGAATTAGGAATCGGACAGCTTATCGTTACGGGCTAACAGCA
CACCGAGACGAAATAGCTTACCTGACGTCACAGCCTCTGGAAGAACTGCCGCCAAGCAGAGAGAGAGAGA
AAAAGAGGGAGAGCAGCTTAGACCGCATGTGCTTGTGTGTGAGGCGTCTCTCTCTTCGTCTCCTGTTTGC
GCAAACGCATAGACTGCACTGAGAAAATCGATTACCTATTTTTTATGAATGAATATTTGCACTATTACTA
TTCAAAACTATTAAGATAGCAATCACATTCAATAGCCAAATACTATACCACCTGAGCGATGCAACGAAAT
GATCAATTTGAGCAAAAATGCTGCATATTTAGGACGGCATCATTATAGAAATGCTTCTTGCTGTGTACTT
TTCTCTCGTCTGGCAGCTGTTTCGCCGTTATTGTTAAAACCGGCTTAAGTTAGGTGTGTTTTCTACGACT
AGTGATGCCCCTACTAGAAGATGTGTGTTGCACAAATGTCCCTGAATAACCAATTTGAAGTGCAGATAGC
AGTAAACGTAAGCTAATATGAATATTATTTAACTGTAATGTTTTAATATCGCTGGACATTACTAATAAAC
CCACTATAAACACATGTACATATGTATGTTTTGGCATACAATGAGTAGTTGGGGAAAAAATGTGTAAAAG
CACCGTGACCATCACAGCATAAAGATAACCAGCTGAAGTATCGAATATGAGTAACCCCCAAATTGAATCA
CATGCCGCAACTGATAGGACCCATGGAAGTACACTCTTCATGGCGATATACAAGACACACACAAGCACGA
ACACCCAGTTGCGGAGGAAATTCTCCGTAAATGAAAACCCAATCGGCGAACAATTCATACCCATATATGG
TAAAAGTTTTGAACGCGACTTGAGAGCGGAGAGCATTGCGGCTGATAAGGTTTTAGCGCTAAGCGGGCTT
TATAAAACGGGCTGCGGGACCAGTTTTCATATCACTACCGTTTGAGTTCTTGTGCTGTGTGGATACTCCT
CCCGACACAAAGCCGCTCCATCAGCCAGCAGTCGTCTAATCCAGAGACCCCGGATCGGGGTACCAACATG
GACGCACAAACACGACGACGTGAGCGTCGCGCTGAGAAACAAGCTCAATGGAAAGCTGCAAACGGTGGAT
CTCCTCCACATATGGCTTACCCATACGATGTTCCAGATTACGCTCCTCCAAGCTTGAATTCTATGAGTCG
AAAGGGAACACGAGAACAAAATGATATATCGCTGATAATTGGGACGCTGCCGAAACGCCTGCAGAACAAA
ATCGCGGCCAGCTGCAGCCACGCAGCAGCAGCGGCAACAACAACAAAGGCGTTGGAGACGGAAAACGCTG
AGAATGCGGAGCCCGTGGCTACGACAGCAAATGCTTCAAGGCCAGTCGAAATCCTGAGCAATGCTAGCAC
AGGAGGAGGCAAACCCGATGCCCAGTCAAAGCAACCCGTTTTGGATACCAGCGGGAAAATGGCGTGGGAG
GGCGGGATTCCAGGCATCCTGCGCGTGACCACCTCGGTGGCGGGCGATGTTAACAGGAACGGACAGGGTC
AGGGCAAGAACAAGAGCGGTAACAGTGCTCGGCGCAGGGGTCGCAAGGACAAGGAGCACGCTACGCAGTC
GCCAGTGACGCGCACGCGCTTGACCACCGAGCATCCGGATTGGTTTGAGCCGCTGTTGGGTCTGCCCCAT
GCCAAGAATATAGTCCATCTGTACGATCAGCTCATGGTCCTCAATCAGAGGAATCTCATACTGATAAACT
GGAAGAACTTCTGCTACATTCACGACCAGCTGCAGGACGCTTTCAAGCAACTTCTTTTGGAGCAACTTAA
GTTCGTGTGCGAGCACAAGGTTGATGTCTTCTTTTGGAAACTACTCTTCTACAATGTGCGGAATTACTTG
AAGCGCCAGCAAACGGACCAGGCGCACACACATACGCTCCTTCTCATCGAGCAAGCTATCAAGTTTTACC
GCATGCTCTACGACAAGCTGATGGCCAAGTGCGTGGCATCGTCGCGCTGTGACAGCGCACTTAAAGTGGT
GGCCCAGAGGCTGCTCATCTGTTTGGGCGATCTGACGCGCTACCGGGTTAACCATGTCAAGGCCACAGAT
TACATGGAGGCGGCCAGGTACTATCAGAGGGCGCAGGAACTGGTACCTGGCAACGGGGCACCTTTCAACC
AGCTGGCGGTCATTTCCATTTATCACCACAAGCGCTTCGATGCAGTTTATTACTATGTCCGCAGCTTGTT
GACTTCGAACTCTATCCAATCTGCCAAGGAAAGCCTGCTGGATTTGTTCGACGAGATTCGGCGTAAGTAC
GAGGAGACCGAGATGAAGCAATCTCCCATGCACTATGCAGCTGGATCGAAGAATCAAAAGTCGAAGCAGA
TGCGCAAGGAGGTATGGATCTATCCGGATGGGATCAGACGCCTACATCGCACCGATGACAAGGGCAACAA
GGCGAAGGGCAACAAGGCCACTATGGCAGAGGTCAATCGTTACGAGGAGATGCCGCCGGAGGAGATTCTT
CCTCGCATTGTTTCCCTTTATCTGTACTTATTAGGCAAACTCTACACCGGCACAGATGTGGACTCGTTAT
ACCCGTTGCTAAGGAAACTGCAAATCCAAATAGGCGTCGCTTTAAGGCACGAAAACCTGTTGTCACGCTC
CAAACTGCTGAAAATAGTAGCACTCAACTTGTTCGTCGTCGAGCACAACAAACCCAAAACGTCACGCCGC
GAGATGCGTTATCACAGCTTCAATTTTGCCAACTCATTCTTTGGACTCATGATGAAGAAAACGAACCAGC
TGCTGGCTGGTTTTGTAGAGGATTCTACAAATGTCCAGTGTCTCCCAGAAGAAGACTTTGCGACTGTGAA
CACATACCTACAGTTCGTGAATGTTTATGTACGTTGGTTGAGCATCAGTTTGGACGTGTGGGAACCCGTC
AGATCGGAAGAACACTCTTTCATCGATTGCTGGGCTGAGCTAACAATCCTTTTTGAGTACATTGAATGCT
TAATGGGGAAGCACAAACTTGAGAAAAACGAAATACTGTTGGATGAGGATGTGGCCCTTAGAGGTTTCAC
TCCGTTGGGTCGTGAAACGCTGAGCATGGACTATCTCAAAAGAGGATCCGAACGTCTTCAGTTTTTCGAA
CGTGTTCGTAGGATTGGTCAGTTCCAGGAATACTACGTCCAGCATCAAGAGGCTCTCCAGCAGCCGTTGG
AATCAAGCTTCACTGTCGAGCACCTAAACGCAGCGATGAAGAACGCATTGGAAAACTATGATGCTGAAAG
TTGTGGTCTTGCGGCGAACGTTTCAAAGATTCAATGTAAAGCCGTTGAGGAATTGTTGTGTCGTTCAACT
GATTCCGATGTTTCCGAGCTGTGCAAGCTGAAGAAAGAGCTTGAGGCCAAGGCTAGGGTTAAGCAGATAT
GCACCAGCAAGTTGGAGGACATTCTCAAGTTCGTGGACACGAAAGGCGGCCGCTCGAGTCTAGAGGGCCC
GCGGTTCGAAGGTAAGCCTATCCCTAACCCTCTCCTCGGTCTCGATTCTACGCGTACCGGTCATCATCAC
CATCACCATTGAGTTTAAACCCGCTGATCAGCCTCGACTGTGCCTTCTAAGGCCTGAGCTCGCTGATCAG
CCTCGATCGAGGATCCAGACATGATAAGATACATTGATGAGTTTGGACAAACCACAACTAGAATGCAGTG
AAAAAAATGCTTTATTTGTGAAATTTGTGATGCTATTGCTTTATTTGTAACCATTATAAGCTGCAATAAA
CAAGTTAACAACAACAATTGCATTCATTTTATGTTTCAGGTTCAGGGGGAGGTGTGGGAGGTTTTTTAAA
GCAAGTAAAACCTCTACAAATGTGGTATGGCTGATTATGATCAGTCGACCGATGCCCTTGAGAGCCTTCA
ACCCAGTCAGCTCCTTCCGGTGGGCGCGGGGCATGACTATCGTCGCCGCACTTATGACTGTCTTCTTTAT
CATGCAACTCGTAGGACAGGTGCCGGCAGCGCTCTGGGTCATTTTCGGCGAGGACCGCTTTCGCTGGAGC
GCGACGATGATCGGCCTGTCGCTTGCGGTATTCGGAATCTTGCACGCCCTCGCTCAAGCCTTCGTCACTG
GTCCCGCCACCAAACGTTTCGGCGAGAAGCAGGCCATTATCGCCGGCATGGCGGCCGACGCGCTGGGCTA
CGTCTTGCTGGCGTTCGCGACGCGAGGCTGGATGGCCTTCCCCATTATGATTCTTCTCGCTTCCGGCGGC
ATCGGGATGCCCGCGTTGCAGGCCATGCTGTCCAGGCAGGTAGATGACGACCATCAGGGACAGCTTCAAG
GATCGCTCGCGGCTCTTACCAGCCAGCAAAAGGCCAGGAACCGTAAAAAGGCCGCGTTGCTGGCGTTTTT
CCATAGGCTCCGCCCCCCTGACGAGCATCACAAAAATCGACGCTCAAGTCAGAGGTGGCGAAACCCGACA
GGACTATAAAGATACCAGGCGTTTCCCCCTGGAAGCTCCCTCGTGCGCTCTCCTGTTCCGACCCTGCCGC
TTACCGGATACCTGTCCGCCTTTCTCCCTTCGGGAAGCGTGGCGCTTTCTCAATGCTCACGCTGTAGGTA
TCTCAGTTCGGTGTAGGTCGTTCGCTCCAAGCTGGGCTGTGTGCACGAACCCCCCGTTCAGCCCGACCGC
TGCGCCTTATCCGGTAACTATCGTCTTGAGTCCAACCCGGTAAGACACGACTTATCGCCACTGGCAGCAG
CCACTGGTAACAGGATTAGCAGAGCGAGGTATGTAGGCGGTGCTACAGAGTTCTTGAAGTGGTGGCCTAA
CTACGGCTACACTAGAAGGACAGTATTTGGTATCTGCGCTCTGCTGAAGCCAGTTACCTTCGGAAAAAGA
GTTGGTAGCTCTTGATCCGGCAAACAAACCACCGCTGGTAGCGGTGGTTTTTTTGTTTGCAAGCAGCAGA
TTACGCGCAGAAAAAAAGGATCTCAAGAAGATCCTTTGATCTTTTCTACGGGGTCTGACGCTCAGTGGAA
CGAAAACTCACGTTAAGGGATTTTGGTCATGAGATTATCAAAAAGGATCTTCACCTAGATCCTTTTAAAT
TAAAAATGAAGTTTTAAATCAATCTAAAGTATATATGAGTAAACTTGGTCTGACAGTTACCAATGCTTAA
TCAGTGAGGCACCTATCTCAGCGATCTGTCTATTTCGTTCATCCATAGTTGCCTGACTCCCCGTCGTGTA
GATAACTACGATACGGGAGGGCTTACCATCTGGCCCCAGTGCTGCAATGATACCGCGAGACCCACGCTCA
CCGGCTCCAGATTTATCAGCAATAAACCAGCCAGCCGGAAGGGCCGAGCGCAGAAGTGGTCCTGCAACTT
TATCCGCCTCCATCCAGTCTATTAATTGTTGCCGGGAAGCTAGAGTAAGTAGTTCGCCAGTTAATAGTTT
GCGCAACGTTGTTGCCATTGCTGCAGGCATCGTGGTGTCACGCTCGTCGTTTGGTATGGCTTCATTCAGC
TCCGGTTCCCAACGATCAAGGCGAGTTACATGATCCCCCATGTTGTGCAAAAAAGCGGTTAGCTCCTTCG
GTCCTCCGATCGTTGTCAGAAGTAAGTTGGCCGCAGTGTTATCACTCATGGTTATGGCAGCACTGCATAA
TTCTCTTACTGTCATGCCATCCGTAAGATGCTTTTCTGTGACTGGTGAGTACTCAACCAAGTCATTCTGA
GAATAGTGTATGCGGCGACCGAGTTGCTCTTGCCCGGCGTCAACACGGGATAATACCGCGCCACATAGCA
GAACTTTAAAAGTGCTCATCATTGGAAAACGTTCTTCGGGGCGAAAACTCTCAAGGATCTTACCGCTGTT
GAGATCCAGTTCGATGTAACCCACTCGTGCACCCAACTGATCTTCAGCATCTTTTACTTTCACCAGCGTT
TCTGGGTGAGCAAAAACAGGAAGGCAAAATGCCGCAAAAAAGGGAATAAGGGCGACACGGAAATGTTGAA
TACTCATACTCTTCCTTTTTCAATATTATTGAAGCATTTATCAGGGTTATTGTCTCATGAGCGGATACAT
ATTTGAATGTATTTAGAAAAATAAACAAATAGGGGTTCCGCGCACATTTCCCCGAAAAGTGCCACCTGAC
GTCTAAGAAACCATTATTATCATGACATTAACCTATAAAAATAGGCGTATCACGAGGCCCTTTCGT
